Addgene plasmid #246496: pET-28a(+) PCMT1 H58 A214
Purpose: Recombinant protein expression of PCMT1 H58 A214
Depositing lab: Steven Clarke. Depositing organization: University of California, Los Angeles (UCLA). Publication: Structural basis for L-isoaspartyl-containing protein recognition by the PCMTD1 cullin-RING E3 ubiquitin ligase. Pang EZ, Zhao B, Flowers C, Oroudjeva E, Winter JB, Pandey V, Sawaya MR, Wohlschlegel J, Loo JA, Rodriguez JA, Clarke SG. bioRxiv [Preprint]. 2025 May 21:2025.05.21.654933. doi: 10.1101/2025.05.21.654933. PubMed 40475564.
Backbone
  Vector backbone: pET-28a(+)
  Backbone size w/o insert (bp): 5000
  Total vector size (bp): 6045
  Vector type: Bacterial Expression
Growth in bacteria
  Bacterial resistance: Kanamycin, 50 μg/mL
  Growth temperature: 37°C
  Growth strain: DH5alpha
  Growth instructions: Express in BL21(DE3)
  Copy number: Unknown
Gene/Insert
  Gene/Insert name: Protein-L-isoaspartate(D-aspartate) O-methyltransferase 1 (alt name: PCMT1)
  Species: H. sapiens (human)
  Insert size (bp): 687
  Mutation: Threonine 58 mutated to Histidine and Valine 214 mutated to Alanine
  Entrez Gene: PCMT1 (a.k.a. PIMT)
  Promoter: T7
  Tag / fusion protein: His-tag (N terminal on backbone)
  Cloning method: Restriction Enzyme; 5′ cloning site SacI (unknown if destroyed); 3′ cloning site HindIII (unknown if destroyed)
  Sequencing primers: 5′ TAATACGACTCACTATAGGG
Resource information
  A portion of this plasmid was derived from a plasmid made by: Produced for us in this study by Twist Bioscience using our order specifications
Terms and licenses: Academic/Nonprofit Terms; Industry Terms: Not Available to Industry
Depositor comments: Induce with 1 mM IPTG after growth at 37°C to an OD600 ~ 0.6 - 0.8; then express overnight at 37°C. Please visit https://doi.org/10.1101/2025.05.21.654933 for bioRxiv preprint.
How to cite: pET-28a(+) PCMT1 H58 A214 was a gift from Steven Clarke (Addgene plasmid # 246496 ; http://n2t.net/addgene:246496 ; RRID:Addgene_246496)
