[The description below was written by a language model from this plasmid's Addgene catalogue record and pLannotate feature annotations shown in this document.]
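Description:
pET-28a(+) PCMT1 H58 A214 is a bacterial expression plasmid of about 6.0 kb, built on the pET-28a(+) backbone, for producing a double-mutant form of human protein-L-isoaspartate(D-aspartate) O-methyltransferase 1 (PCMT1, also called PIMT). This enzyme methyl-esterifies L-isoaspartyl and D-aspartyl residues that arise from spontaneous damage to aspartyl and asparaginyl residues, and it contributes to protein repair or degradation. The insert carries two substitutions, threonine 58 to histidine and valine 214 to alanine. It was placed between the SacI and HindIII sites, and the record notes that part of the plasmid was made by commercial gene synthesis.

Expression is driven by a T7 promoter with an adjacent lac operator and the T7 gene 10 ribosome binding site, and transcription ends at a T7 terminator. The plasmid-borne lacI gene supplies repressor, so transcription stays off until IPTG is added in a host that provides T7 RNA polymerase, such as BL21(DE3). Upstream of the coding sequence, the backbone contributes an N-terminal His-tag (partly annotated as a composite-tag fragment), a thrombin cleavage site and the T7 gene 10 leader tag, allowing affinity purification and optional tag removal. A second His-tag sequence is annotated downstream of the insert, but the record lists only the N-terminal tag and does not say whether the downstream one is translated.

The plasmid is selected with kanamycin (KanR) and replicates from a pBR322-type origin accompanied by the rop and bom elements. An f1 origin is also present. The short tetracycline-resistance and other fragment annotations are backbone remnants. The associated work concerns structural recognition of L-isoaspartyl-containing proteins by the related PCMTD1 ubiquitin ligase, but the record does not state the rationale for the two mutations.
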