Features (pLannotate 1.2.2; 22 found; start..end, strand, type, name):
      1..675     +  CDS            PCMT1: PIMT_HUMAN - Experimental evidence at protein level: Swiss-Prot protein existence level 1. Catalyzes the methyl esterification of L-isoaspartyl and D- aspartyl residues in peptides and proteins that result from spontaneous decomposition of normal L-aspartyl and L-asparaginyl residues. It plays a role in the repair and/or degradation of damaged proteins. Acts on EIF4EBP2, microtubule-associated protein 2, calreticulin, clathrin light chains a and b, Ubiquitin carboxyl-terminal hydrolase isozyme L1, phosphatidylethanolamine-binding protein 1, stathmin, beta-synuclein and alpha-synuclein. From Ho
    709..726     +  CDS            9xHis (fragment): 9xHis affinity tag
    736..785     +  CDS            SET1 (fragment): solubility-enhancement tag derived from T7 phage gene 10B
    793..840     +  terminator     T7 terminator: transcription terminator for bacteriophage T7 RNA polymerase
    877..1305    +  rep_origin     f1 ori (sequence partly withheld): f1 bacteriophage origin of replication; arrow indicates direction of (+) strand synthesis
   1358..1415    +  promoter       AmpR promoter (fragment): bla
   1424..2239    -  CDS            KanR: aminoglycoside phosphotransferase; aph(3')-Ia; confers resistance to kanamycin in bacteria or G418 (Geneticin®) in eukaryotes
   2361..2949    +  rep_origin     ori: high-copy-number ColE1/pMB1/pBR322/pUC origin of replication
   3135..3274    -  misc_feature   bom: basis of mobility region from pBR322
   3376..3567    -  CDS            rop: Rop protein, which maintains plasmids at low copy number; rop
   3584..3964    +  CDS            YPB1_ECOLX: Protein predicted: Swiss-Prot protein existence level 4. From Escherichia coli.
   4036..4327    -  CDS            TcR (fragment): tetracycline efflux protein; tet; confers resistance to tetracycline
   4342..4363    -  protein_bind   CAP binding site: CAP binding activates transcription in the presence of cAMP. E. coli catabolite activator protein
   4376..5458    -  CDS            lacI: lac repressor; lacI; The lac repressor binds to the lac operator to inhibit transcription in E. coli. This inhibition can be relieved by adding lactose or isopropyl-β-D-thiogalactopyranoside (IPTG).
   5459..5536    -  promoter       lacI promoter: lacI
   5544..5823    -  CDS            TcR (fragment): tetracycline efflux protein; tet; confers resistance to tetracycline
   5845..5863    +  promoter       T7 promoter: promoter for bacteriophage T7 RNA polymerase
   5864..5888    +  protein_bind   lac operator: The lac repressor binds to the lac operator to inhibit transcription in E. coli. This inhibition can be relieved by adding lactose or isopropyl-β-D-thiogalactopyranoside (IPTG). lac repressor encoded by lacI
   5903..5925    +  RBS            RBS: efficient ribosome binding site from bacteriophage T7 gene 10 (Olins and Rangwala, 1989)
   5944..5960    +  CDS            capTEV™ (fragment): composite tag for in vivo biotinylation, TEV protease cleavage, and 6xHis tagging
   5971..5988    +  CDS            thrombin site: thrombin recognition and cleavage site
   5992..6024    +  CDS            T7 tag (gene 10 leader): leader peptide from bacteriophage T7 gene 10 promotes efficient translation in E. coli
>Addgene plasmid #246496 | pET-28a(+) PCMT1 H58 A214 | addgene full sequence | sequence record 488947 | Addgene NGS Result
ATGGCATGGAAAAGCGGCGGGGCCAGTCACTCAGAACTTATTCATAATCTTCGGAAAAACGGTATAATTA
AAACCGATAAGGTATTTGAGGTGATGCTGGCTACTGATCGGTCTCACTATGCGAAATGCAATCCATATAT
GGACAGCCCTCAGAGCATTGGGTTTCAGGCGCACATTTCAGCGCCGCATATGCACGCATATGCACTCGAA
CTGCTTTTTGACCAGCTGCACGAAGGAGCGAAAGCTCTGGATGTGGGATCTGGGAGTGGTATTCTGACGG
CATGTTTCGCCCGAATGGTGGGATGCACCGGTAAAGTGATTGGTATTGACCACATCAAGGAACTTGTGGA
TGATAGTGTTAATAATGTGCGCAAGGATGATCCTACGCTGCTGAGTTCAGGTCGTGTGCAATTAGTGGTC
GGGGATGGTCGAATGGGCTATGCAGAGGAAGCACCATATGATGCGATTCACGTTGGCGCGGCCGCCCCAG
TGGTCCCACAGGCCCTGATTGACCAGCTGAAGCCTGGGGGCCGGCTCATTTTACCTGTAGGCCCGGCAGG
AGGCAACCAAATGTTAGAACAGTACGACAAATTGCAAGATGGCTCTATCAAAATGAAACCCTTGATGGGA
GTCATTTACGCTCCGCTCACAGATAAGGAAAAACAATGGTCTAGAGATGAGTTGTGAAAGCTTGCGGCCG
CACTCGAGCACCACCACCACCACCACTGAGATCCGGCTGCTAACAAAGCCCGAAAGGAAGCTGAGTTGGC
TGCTGCCACCGCTGAGCAATAACTAGCATAACCCCTTGGGGCCTCTAAACGGGTCTTGAGGGGTTTTTTG
CTGAAAGGAGGAACTATATCCGGATTGGCGAATGGG
[124 nt withheld, positions 877-1000]
C
[91 nt withheld, positions 1002-1092]
A
[49 nt withheld, positions 1094-1142]
CCTTTGACGTTGGAGTCCACGTTCTTT
[37 nt withheld, positions 1170-1206]
ACCCTATCTCGGTCTATTCTTTTGATTTATAAGGGATTTTGCCGATTTCGGCCTATTGGTTAAAAAATGA
GCTGATTTAACAAAAATTTAACGCGAATTTTAACAAAATATTAACGCTTACAATTTAGGTGGCACTTTTC
GGGGAAATGTGCGCGGAACCCCTATTTGTTTATTTTTCTAAATACATTCAAATATGTATCCGCTCATGAA
TTAATTCTTAGAAAAACTCATCGAGCATCAAATGAAACTGCAATTTATTCATATCAGGATTATCAATACC
ATATTTTTGAAAAAGCCGTTTCTGTAATGAAGGAGAAAACTCACCGAGGCAGTTCCATAGGATGGCAAGA
TCCTGGTATCGGTCTGCGATTCCGACTCGTCCAACATCAATACAACCTATTAATTTCCCCTCGTCAAAAA
TAAGGTTATCAAGTGAGAAATCACCATGAGTGACGACTGAATCCGGTGAGAATGGCAAAAGTTTATGCAT
TTCTTTCCAGACTTGTTCAACAGGCCAGCCATTACGCTCGTCATCAAAATCACTCGCATCAACCAAACCG
TTATTCATTCGTGATTGCGCCTGAGCGAGACGAAATACGCGATCGCTGTTAAAAGGACAATTACAAACAG
GAATCGAATGCAACCGGCGCAGGAACACTGCCAGCGCATCAACAATATTTTCACCTGAATCAGGATATTC
TTCTAATACCTGGAATGCTGTTTTCCCGGGGATCGCAGTGGTGAGTAACCATGCATCATCAGGAGTACGG
ATAAAATGCTTGATGGTCGGAAGAGGCATAAATTCCGTCAGCCAGTTTAGTCTGACCATCTCATCTGTAA
CATCATTGGCAACGCTACCTTTGCCATGTTTCAGAAACAACTCTGGCGCATCGGGCTTCCCATACAATCG
ATAGATTGTCGCACCTGATTGCCCGACATTATCGCGAGCCCATTTATACCCATATAAATCAGCATCCATG
TTGGAATTTAATCGCGGCCTAGAGCAAGACGTTTCCCGTTGAATATGGCTCATAACACCCCTTGTATTAC
TGTTTATGTAAGCAGACAGTTTTATTGTTCATGACCAAAATCCCTTAACGTGAGTTTTCGTTCCACTGAG
CGTCAGACCCCGTAGAAAAGATCAAAGGATCTTCTTGAGATCCTTTTTTTCTGCGCGTAATCTGCTGCTT
GCAAACAAAAAAACCACCGCTACCAGCGGTGGTTTGTTTGCCGGATCAAGAGCTACCAACTCTTTTTCCG
AAGGTAACTGGCTTCAGCAGAGCGCAGATACCAAATACTGTCCTTCTAGTGTAGCCGTAGTTAGGCCACC
ACTTCAAGAACTCTGTAGCACCGCCTACATACCTCGCTCTGCTAATCCTGTTACCAGTGGCTGCTGCCAG
TGGCGATAAGTCGTGTCTTACCGGGTTGGACTCAAGACGATAGTTACCGGATAAGGCGCAGCGGTCGGGC
TGAACGGGGGGTTCGTGCACACAGCCCAGCTTGGAGCGAACGACCTACACCGAACTGAGATACCTACAGC
GTGAGCTATGAGAAAGCGCCACGCTTCCCGAAGGGAGAAAGGCGGACAGGTATCCGGTAAGCGGCAGGGT
CGGAACAGGAGAGCGCACGAGGGAGCTTCCAGGGGGAAACGCCTGGTATCTTTATAGTCCTGTCGGGTTT
CGCCACCTCTGACTTGAGCGTCGATTTTTGTGATGCTCGTCAGGGGGGCGGAGCCTATGGAAAAACGCCA
GCAACGCGGCCTTTTTACGGTTCCTGGCCTTTTGCTGGCCTTTTGCTCACATGTTCTTTCCTGCGTTATC
CCCTGATTCTGTGGATAACCGTATTACCGCCTTTGAGTGAGCTGATACCGCTCGCCGCAGCCGAACGACC
GAGCGCAGCGAGTCAGTGAGCGAGGAAGCGGAAGAGCGCCTGATGCGGTATTTTCTCCTTACGCATCTGT
GCGGTATTTCACACCGCAATGGTGCACTCTCAGTACAATCTGCTCTGATGCCGCATAGTTAAGCCAGTAT
ACACTCCGCTATCGCTACGTGACTGGGTCATGGCTGCGCCCCGACACCCGCCAACACCCGCTGACGCGCC
CTGACGGGCTTGTCTGCTCCCGGCATCCGCTTACAGACAAGCTGTGACCGTCTCCGGGAGCTGCATGTGT
CAGAGGTTTTCACCGTCATCACCGAAACGCGCGAGGCAGCTGCGGTAAAGCTCATCAGCGTGGTCGTGAA
GCGATTCACAGATGTCTGCCTGTTCATCCGCGTCCAGCTCGTTGAGTTTCTCCAGAAGCGTTAATGTCTG
GCTTCTGATAAAGCGGGCCATGTTAAGGGCGGTTTTTTCCTGTTTGGTCACTGATGCCTCCGTGTAAGGG
GGATTTCTGTTCATGGGGGTAATGATACCGATGAAACGAGAGAGGATGCTCACGATACGGGTTACTGATG
ATGAACATGCCCGGTTACTGGAACGTTGTGAGGGTAAACAACTGGCGGTATGGATGCGGCGGGACCAGAG
AAAAATCACTCAGGGTCAATGCCAGCGCTTCGTTAATACAGATGTAGGTGTTCCACAGGGTAGCCAGCAG
CATCCTGCGATGCAGATCCGGAACATAATGGTGCAGGGCGCTGACTTCCGCGTTTCCAGACTTTACGAAA
CACGGAAACCGAAGACCATTCATGTTGTTGCTCAGGTCGCAGACGTTTTGCAGCAGCAGTCGCTTCACGT
TCGCTCGCGTATCGGTGATTCATTCTGCTAACCAGTAAGGCAACCCCGCCAGCCTAGCCGGGTCCTCAAC
GACAGGAGCACGATCATGCGCACCCGTGGGGCCGCCATGCCGGCGATAATGGCCTGCTTCTCGCCGAAAC
GTTTGGTGGCGGGACCAGTGACGAAGGCTTGAGCGAGGGCGTGCAAGATTCCGAATACCGCAAGCGACAG
GCCGATCATCGTCGCGCTCCAGCGAAAGCGGTCCTCGCCGAAAATGACCCAGAGCGCTGCCGGCACCTGT
CCTACGAGTTGCATGATAAAGAAGACAGTCATAAGTGCGGCGACGATAGTCATGCCCCGCGCCCACCGGA
AGGAGCTGACTGGGTTGAAGGCTCTCAAGGGCATCGGTCGAGATCCCGGTGCCTAATGAGTGAGCTAACT
TACATTAATTGCGTTGCGCTCACTGCCCGCTTTCCAGTCGGGAAACCTGTCGTGCCAGCTGCATTAATGA
ATCGGCCAACGCGCGGGGAGAGGCGGTTTGCGTATTGGGCGCCAGGGTGGTTTTTCTTTTCACCAGTGAG
ACGGGCAACAGCTGATTGCCCTTCACCGCCTGGCCCTGAGAGAGTTGCAGCAAGCGGTCCACGCTGGTTT
GCCCCAGCAGGCGAAAATCCTGTTTGATGGTGGTTAACGGCGGGATATAACATGAGCTGTCTTCGGTATC
GTCGTATCCCACTACCGAGATATCCGCACCAACGCGCAGCCCGGACTCGGTAATGGCGCGCATTGCGCCC
AGCGCCATCTGATCGTTGGCAACCAGCATCGCAGTGGGAACGATGCCCTCATTCAGCATTTGCATGGTTT
GTTGAAAACCGGACATGGCACTCCAGTCGCCTTCCCGTTCCGCTATCGGCTGAATTTGATTGCGAGTGAG
ATATTTATGCCAGCCAGCCAGACGCAGACGCGCCGAGACAGAACTTAATGGGCCCGCTAACAGCGCGATT
TGCTGGTGACCCAATGCGACCAGATGCTCCACGCCCAGTCGCGTACCGTCTTCATGGGAGAAAATAATAC
TGTTGATGGGTGTCTGGTCAGAGACATCAAGAAATAACGCCGGAACATTAGTGCAGGCAGCTTCCACAGC
AATGGCATCCTGGTCATCCAGCGGATAGTTAATGATCAGCCCACTGACGCGTTGCGCGAGAAGATTGTGC
ACCGCCGCTTTACAGGCTTCGACGCCGCTTCGTTCTACCATCGACACCACCACGCTGGCACCCAGTTGAT
CGGCGCGAGATTTAATCGCCGCGACAATTTGCGACGGCGCGTGCAGGGCCAGACTGGAGGTGGCAACGCC
AATCAGCAACGACTGTTTGCCCGCCAGTTGTTGTGCCACGCGGTTGGGAATGTAATTCAGCTCCGCCATC
GCCGCTTCCACTTTTTCCCGCGTTTTCGCAGAAACGTGGCTGGCCTGGTTCACCACGCGGGAAACGGTCT
GATAAGAGACACCGGCATACTCTGCGACATCGTATAACGTTACTGGTTTCACATTCACCACCCTGAATTG
ACTCTCTTCCGGGCGCTATCATGCCATACCGCGAAAGGTTTTGCGCCATTCGATGGTGTCCGGGATCTCG
ACGCTCTCCCTTATGCGACTCCTGCATTAGGAAGCAGCCCAGTAGTAGGTTGAGGCCGTTGAGCACCGCC
GCCGCAAGGAATGGTGCATGCAAGGAGATGGCGCCCAACAGTCCCCCGGCCACGGGGCCTGCCACCATAC
CCACGCCGAAACAAGCGCTCATGAGCCCGAAGTGGCGAGCCCGATCTTCCCCATCGGTGATGTCGGCGAT
ATAGGCGCCAGCAACCGCACCTGTGGCGCCGGTGATGCCGGCCACGATGCGTCCGGCGTAGAGGATCGAG
ATCTCGATCCCGCGAAATTAATACGACTCACTATAGGGGAATTGTGAGCGGATAACAATTCCCCTCTAGA
AATAATTTTGTTTAACTTTAAGAAGGAGATATACCATGGGCAGCAGCCATCATCATCATCATCACAGCAG
CGGCCTGGTGCCGCGCGGCAGCCATATGGCTAGCATGACTGGTGGACAGCAAATGGGTCGCGGATCCGAA
TTCGAGCTC
